Addgene plasmid #247356: pX330-AAVS1
Purpose: Expresses SpCas9 and a sgRNA targeting the human AAVS1 loci for knock-in.
Depositing lab: Kazuhiro Maeshima. Depositing organization: National Institute of Genetics. Publication: Transcriptional suppression of ribosomal DNA with phase separation. Ide S, Imai R, Ochi H, Maeshima K. Sci Adv. 2020 Oct 14;6(42). pii: 6/42/eabb5953. doi: 10.1126/sciadv.abb5953. Print 2020 Oct. PubMed 33055158.
Backbone
  Vector backbone: pX330
  Backbone manufacturer: Feng Zhang lab (Addgene plasmid # 42230)
  Vector type: CRISPR
Growth in bacteria
  Bacterial resistance: Ampicillin, 100 μg/mL
  Growth temperature: 37°C
  Growth strain: NEB Stable
  Copy number: High Copy
Gene/Insert
  Gene/Insert name: AAVS1 (alt name: sgRNA targeting human AAVS1 site)
  gRNA/shRNA sequence: 5′-GGCCACTAGGGACAGGAT-3′
  Species: H. sapiens (human)
  Entrez Gene: AAVS1 (a.k.a. AAV)
  Cloning method: Golden Gate
  Sequencing primers: 5′ TRC-F
Terms and licenses: Academic/Nonprofit Terms; Industry Terms: Not Available to Industry
How to cite: pX330-AAVS1 was a gift from Kazuhiro Maeshima (Addgene plasmid # 247356 ; http://n2t.net/addgene:247356 ; RRID:Addgene_247356)
