[The description below was written by a language model from this plasmid's Addgene catalogue record and pLannotate feature annotations shown in this document.]
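Description:
pX330-AAVS1 is a CRISPR plasmid built on the pX330 backbone that co-expresses Streptococcus pyogenes Cas9 and a single guide RNA directed against the human AAVS1 locus, a site commonly treated as a safe harbour for transgene integration. It is propagated in bacteria as a high-copy plasmid through a ColE1/pUC-type origin and selected with ampicillin via the β-lactamase gene and its native promoter. An f1 phage origin is also present, and short fragments annotated as bom and rop appear to be backbone remnants rather than functional elements.

The payload consists of two expression units. A human U6 RNA polymerase III promoter drives the guide RNA, in which the AAVS1-targeting spacer, inserted by Golden Gate cloning, is joined to the SpCas9 gRNA scaffold; the annotation also reports a second, partial scaffold fragment just downstream. Next to it, a hybrid promoter made of the CMV enhancer, the chicken β-actin promoter and a hybrid CBA/MVM intron drives Cas9, which the annotation tool splits into adjoining N- and C-terminal segments that together form one continuous coding region. Cas9 carries a C-terminal nucleoplasmin bipartite nuclear localization signal and is terminated by the bovine growth hormone polyadenylation signal. A single AAV2 inverted terminal repeat lies beyond the polyA signal; with only one ITR annotated, the record does not support use as an AAV packaging vector. No mammalian selection marker or reporter is annotated, which suggests delivery by transient transfection. According to the record, the plasmid is intended to cut AAVS1 in human cells to enable knock-in, presumably alongside a separate donor template that is not part of this construct.
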