Features (pLannotate 1.2.2; 18 found; start..end, strand, type, name):
    204..255     +  misc_feature   bom (fragment): basis of mobility region from pBR322
    260..400     -  repeat_region  AAV2 ITR: inverted terminal repeat of adeno-associated virus serotype 2 inverted
    505..616     -  polyA_signal   bGH poly(A) signal: bovine growth hormone polyadenylation signal
    650..697     -  CDS            nucleoplasmin NLS: bipartite nuclear localization signal from nucleoplasmin
    698..3196    -  CDS            Cas9(C): C-terminal portion of Streptococcus pyogenes Cas9 (Zetsche et al., 2015)
   3197..4798    -  CDS            Cas9(N): N-terminal portion of Streptococcus pyogenes Cas9 (Zetsche et al., 2015)
   4936..5163    -  intron         hybrid intron: hybrid between chicken β-actin (CBA) and minute virus of mice (MMV) introns (Gray et al., 2011)
   5164..5439    -  promoter       chicken β-actin promoter: No description available
   5441..5726    -  enhancer       CMV enhancer: human cytomegalovirus immediate early enhancer; contains an 18-bp deletion relative to the standard CMV enhancer
   5773..5816    -  misc_RNA       gRNA scaffold (fragment): guide RNA scaffold for the Streptococcus pyogenes CRISPR/Cas9 system
   5823..5898    -  misc_RNA       gRNA scaffold: guide RNA scaffold for the Streptococcus pyogenes CRISPR/Cas9 system
   5927..6167    -  promoter       U6 promoter: RNA polymerase III promoter for human U6 snRNA
   6229..6817    -  rep_origin     ori: high-copy-number ColE1/pMB1/pBR322/pUC origin of replication
   6988..7848    -  CDS            AmpR: β-lactamase; bla; confers resistance to ampicillin, carbenicillin, and related antibiotics
   7849..7953    -  promoter       AmpR promoter: bla
   8048..8083    +  CDS            rop (fragment): Rop protein, which maintains plasmids at low copy number; rop
   8185..8234    +  misc_feature   bom (fragment): basis of mobility region from pBR322
   8235..185     -  rep_origin     f1 ori (across the origin) (sequence partly withheld): f1 bacteriophage origin of replication; arrow indicates direction of (+) strand synthesis
>Addgene plasmid #247356 | pX330-AAVS1 | addgene full sequence | sequence record 492882 | Addgene NGS Result
[60 nt withheld, positions 1-60]
G
[46 nt withheld, positions 62-107]
A
[95 nt withheld, positions 109-203]
TATGCGGTGTGAAATACCGCACAGATGCGTAAGGAGAAAATACCGCATCAGGCGCCCCTGCAGGCAGCTG
CGCGCTCGCTCGCTCACTGAGGCCGCCCGGGCAAAGCCCGGGCGTCGGGCGACCTTTGGTCGCCCGGCCT
CAGTGAGCGAGCGAGCGCGCAGAGAGGGAGTGGCCAACTCCATCACTAGGGGTTCCTGCGGCCGCTCCCC
AGCATGCCTGCTATTCTCTTCCCAATCCTCCCCCTTGCTGTCCTGCCCCACCCCACCCCCCAGAATAGAA
TGACACCTACTCAGACAATGCGATGCAATTTCCTCATTTTATTAGGAAAGGACAGTGGGAGTGGCACCTT
CCAGGGTCAAGGAAGGCACGGGGGAGGGGCAAACAACAGATGGCTGGCAACTAGAAGGCACAGTCGAGGC
TGATCAGCGAGCTCTAGGAATTCTTACTTTTTCTTTTTTGCCTGGCCGGCCTTTTTCGTGGCCGCCGGCC
TTTTGTCGCCTCCCAGCTGAGACAGGTCGATCCGTGTCTCGTACAGGCCGGTGATGCTCTGGTGGATCAG
GGTGGCGTCCAGCACCTCTTTGGTGCTGGTGTACCTCTTCCGGTCGATGGTGGTGTCAAAGTACTTGAAG
GCGGCAGGGGCTCCCAGATTGGTCAGGGTAAACAGGTGGATGATATTCTCGGCCTGCTCTCTGATGGGCT
TATCCCGGTGCTTGTTGTAGGCGGACAGCACTTTGTCCAGATTAGCGTCGGCCAGGATCACTCTCTTGGA
GAACTCGCTGATCTGCTCGATGATCTCGTCCAGGTAGTGCTTGTGCTGTTCCACAAACAGCTGTTTCTGC
TCATTATCCTCGGGGGAGCCCTTCAGCTTCTCATAGTGGCTGGCCAGGTACAGGAAGTTCACATATTTGG
AGGGCAGGGCCAGTTCGTTTCCCTTCTGCAGTTCGCCGGCAGAGGCCAGCATTCTCTTCCGGCCGTTTTC
CAGCTCGAACAGGGAGTACTTAGGCAGCTTGATGATCAGGTCCTTTTTCACTTCTTTGTAGCCCTTGGCT
TCCAGAAAGTCGATGGGATTCTTCTCGAAGCTGCTTCTTTCCATGATGGTGATCCCCAGCAGCTCTTTCA
CACTCTTCAGTTTCTTGGACTTGCCCTTTTCCACTTTGGCCACCACCAGCACAGAATAGGCCACGGTGGG
GCTGTCGAAGCCGCCGTACTTCTTAGGGTCCCAGTCCTTCTTTCTGGCGATCAGCTTATCGCTGTTCCTC
TTGGGCAGGATAGACTCTTTGCTGAAGCCGCCTGTCTGCACCTCGGTCTTTTTCACGATATTCACTTGGG
GCATGCTCAGCACTTTCCGCACGGTGGCAAAATCCCGGCCCTTATCCCACACGATCTCCCCGGTTTCGCC
GTTTGTCTCGATCAGAGGCCGCTTCCGGATCTCGCCGTTGGCCAGGGTAATCTCGGTCTTGAAAAAGTTC
ATGATGTTGCTGTAGAAGAAGTACTTGGCGGTAGCCTTGCCGATTTCCTGCTCGCTCTTGGCGATCATCT
TCCGCACGTCGTACACCTTGTAGTCGCCGTACACGAACTCGCTTTCCAGCTTAGGGTACTTTTTGATCAG
GGCGGTTCCCACGACGGCGTTCAGGTAGGCGTCGTGGGCGTGGTGGTAGTTGTTGATCTCGCGCACTTTG
TAAAACTGGAAATCCTTCCGGAAATCGGACACCAGCTTGGACTTCAGGGTGATCACTTTCACTTCCCGGA
TCAGCTTGTCATTCTCGTCGTACTTAGTGTTCATCCGGGAGTCCAGGATCTGTGCCACGTGCTTTGTGAT
CTGCCGGGTTTCCACCAGCTGTCTCTTGATGAAGCCGGCCTTATCCAGTTCGCTCAGGCCGCCTCTCTCG
GCCTTGGTCAGATTGTCGAACTTTCTCTGGGTAATCAGCTTGGCGTTCAGCAGCTGCCGCCAGTAGTTCT
TCATCTTCTTCACGACCTCTTCGGAGGGCACGTTGTCGCTCTTGCCCCGGTTCTTGTCGCTTCTGGTCAG
CACCTTGTTGTCGATGGAGTCGTCCTTCAGAAAGCTCTGAGGCACGATATGGTCCACATCGTAGTCGGAC
AGCCGGTTGATGTCCAGTTCCTGGTCCACGTACATATCCCGCCCATTCTGCAGGTAGTACAGGTACAGCT
TCTCGTTCTGCAGCTGGGTGTTTTCCACGGGGTGTTCTTTCAGGATCTGGCTGCCCAGCTCTTTGATGCC
CTCTTCGATCCGCTTCATTCTCTCGCGGCTGTTCTTCTGTCCCTTCTGGGTGGTCTGGTTCTCTCTGGCC
ATTTCGATCACGATGTTCTCGGGCTTGTGCCGGCCCATCACTTTCACGAGCTCGTCCACCACCTTCACTG
TCTGCAGGATGCCCTTCTTAATGGCGGGGCTGCCGGCCAGATTGGCAATGTGCTCGTGCAGGCTATCGCC
CTGGCCGGACACCTGGGCTTTCTGGATGTCCTCTTTAAAGGTCAGGCTGTCGTCGTGGATCAGCTGCATG
AAGTTTCTGTTGGCGAAGCCGTCGGACTTCAGGAAATCCAGGATTGTCTTGCCGGACTGCTTGTCCCGGA
TGCCGTTGATCAGCTTCCGGCTCAGCCTGCCCCAGCCGGTGTATCTCCGCCGCTTCAGCTGCTTCATCAC
TTTGTCGTCGAACAGGTGGGCATAGGTTTTCAGCCGTTCCTCGATCATCTCTCTGTCCTCAAACAGTGTC
AGGGTCAGCACGATATCTTCCAGAATGTCCTCGTTTTCCTCATTGTCCAGGAAGTCCTTGTCCTTGATAA
TTTTCAGCAGATCGTGGTATGTGCCCAGGGAGGCGTTGAACCGATCTTCCACGCCGGAGATTTCCACGGA
GTCGAAGCACTCGATTTTCTTGAAGTAGTCCTCTTTCAGCTGCTTCACGGTCACTTTCCGGTTGGTCTTG
AACAGCAGGTCCACGATGGCCTTTTTCTGCTCGCCGCTCAGGAAGGCGGGCTTTCTCATTCCCTCGGTCA
CGTATTTCACTTTGGTCAGCTCGTTATACACGGTGAAGTACTCGTACAGCAGGCTGTGCTTGGGCAGCAC
CTTCTCGTTGGGCAGGTTCTTATCGAAGTTGGTCATCCGCTCGATGAAGCTCTGGGCGGAAGCGCCCTTG
TCCACCACTTCCTCGAAGTTCCAGGGGGTGATGGTTTCCTCGCTCTTTCTGGTCATCCAGGCGAATCTGC
TGTTTCCCCTGGCCAGAGGGCCCACGTAGTAGGGGATGCGGAAGGTCAGGATCTTCTCGATCTTTTCCCG
GTTGTCCTTCAGGAATGGGTAAAAATCTTCCTGCCGCCGCAGAATGGCGTGCAGCTCTCCCAGGTGGATC
TGGTGGGGGATGCTGCCGTTGTCGAAGGTCCGCTGCTTCCGCAGCAGGTCCTCTCTGTTCAGCTTCACGA
GCAGTTCCTCGGTGCCGTCCATCTTTTCCAGGATGGGCTTGATGAACTTGTAGAACTCTTCCTGGCTGGC
TCCGCCGTCAATGTAGCCGGCGTAGCCGTTCTTGCTCTGGTCGAAGAAAATCTCTTTGTACTTCTCAGGC
AGCTGCTGCCGCACGAGAGCTTTCAGCAGGGTCAGGTCCTGGTGGTGCTCGTCGTATCTCTTGATCATAG
AGGCGCTCAGGGGGGCCTTGGTGATCTCGGTGTTCACTCTCAGGATGTCGCTCAGCAGGATGGCGTCGGA
CAGGTTCTTGGCGGCCAGAAACAGGTCGGCGTACTGGTCGCCGATCTGGGCCAGCAGGTTGTCCAGGTCG
TCGTCGTAGGTGTCCTTGCTCAGCTGCAGTTTGGCATCCTCGGCCAGGTCGAAGTTGCTCTTGAAGTTGG
GGGTCAGGCCCAGGCTCAGGGCAATCAGGTTTCCGAACAGGCCATTCTTCTTCTCGCCGGGCAGCTGGGC
GATCAGATTTTCCAGCCGTCTGCTCTTGCTCAGTCTGGCAGACAGGATGGCCTTGGCGTCCACGCCGCTG
GCGTTGATGGGGTTTTCCTCGAACAGCTGGTTGTAGGTCTGCACCAGCTGGATGAACAGCTTGTCCACGT
CGCTGTTGTCGGGGTTCAGGTCGCCCTCGATCAGGAAGTGGCCCCGGAACTTGATCATGTGGGCCAGGGC
CAGATAGATCAGCCGCAGGTCGGCCTTGTCGGTGCTGTCCACCAGTTTCTTTCTCAGGTGGTAGATGGTG
GGGTACTTCTCGTGGTAGGCCACCTCGTCCACGATGTTGCCGAAGATGGGGTGCCGCTCGTGCTTCTTAT
CCTCTTCCACCAGGAAGGACTCTTCCAGTCTGTGGAAGAAGCTGTCGTCCACCTTGGCCATCTCGTTGCT
GAAGATCTCTTGCAGATAGCAGATCCGGTTCTTCCGTCTGGTGTATCTTCTTCTGGCGGTTCTCTTCAGC
CGGGTGGCCTCGGCTGTTTCGCCGCTGTCGAACAGCAGGGCTCCGATCAGGTTCTTCTTGATGCTGTGCC
GGTCGGTGTTGCCCAGCACCTTGAATTTCTTGCTGGGCACCTTGTACTCGTCGGTGATCACGGCCCAGCC
CACAGAGTTGGTGCCGATGTCCAGGCCGATGCTGTACTTCTTGTCGGCTGCTGGGACTCCGTGGATACCG
ACCTTCCGCTTCTTCTTTGGGGCCATCTTATCGTCATCGTCTTTGTAATCAATATCATGATCCTTGTAGT
CTCCGTCGTGGTCCTTATAGTCCATGGTGGCACCGGTCCAACCTGAAAAAAAGTGATTTCAGGCAGGTGC
TCCAGGTAATTAAACATTAATACCCCACCAACCAACCATCCCTTAAACCCTTACCTCTTGCTCAGCTAAT
TACAGCCCGGAGGAGAAGGGCCGTCCCGCCCGCTCACCTGTGGGAGTAACGCGGTCAGTCAGAGCCGGGG
CGGGCGGCGCGAGGCGGCGGCGGAGCGGGGCACGGGGCGAAGGCAGCGCGCAGCGACTCCCGCCCGCCGC
GCGCTTCGCTTTTTATAGGGCCGCCGCCGCCGCCGCCTCGCCATAAAAGGAAACTTTCGGAGCGCGCCGC
TCTGATTGGCTGCCGCCGCACCTCTCCGCCTCGCCCCGCCCCGCCCCTCGCCCCGCCCCGCCCCGCCTGG
CGCGCCCCCCCCCCCCCCCCGCCCCCATCGCTGCACAAAATAATTAAAAAATAAATAAATACAAAATTGG
GGGTGGGGAGGGGGGGGAGATGGGGAGAGTGAAGCAGAACGTGGGGCTCACCTCGACCATGGTAATAGCG
ATGACTAATACGTAGATGTACTGCCAAGTAGGAAAGTCCCATAAGGTCATGTACTGGGCACAATGCCAGG
CGGGCCATTTACCGTCATTGACGTCAATAGGGGGCGTACTTGGCATATGATACACTTGATGTACTGCCAA
GTGGGCAGTTTACCGTAAATACTCCACCCATTGACGTCAATGGAAAGTCCCTATTGGCGTTACTATTGAC
GTCAATGGGCGGGGGTCGTTGGGCGGTCAGCCAGGCGGGCCATTTACCGTAAGTTATGTAACGGGTACCT
CTAGAGCCATTTGTCTGCAGAATTGGCGCACGCGCTAAAAACGGACTAGCCTTATTTTAACTTGCTATTT
CTAGCTCTAAAACAAAAAAGCACCGACTCGGTGCCACTTTTTCAAGTTGATAACGGACTAGCCTTATTTT
AACTTGCTATTTCTAGCTCTAAAACATCCTGTCCCTAGTGGCCCCGGTGTTTCGTCCTTTCCACAAGATA
TATAAAGCCAAGAAATCGAAATACTTTCAAGTTACGGTAAGCATATGATAGTCCATTTTAAAACATAATT
TTAAAACTGCAAACTACCCAAGAAATTATTACTTTCTACGTCACGTATTTTGTACTAATATCTTTGTGTT
TACAGTCAAATTAATTCCAATTATCTCTCTAACAGCCTTGTATCGTATATGCAAATATGAAGGAATCATG
GGAAATAGGCCCTCACATGTGAGCAAAAGGCCAGCAAAAGGCCAGGAACCGTAAAAAGGCCGCGTTGCTG
GCGTTTTTCCATAGGCTCCGCCCCCCTGACGAGCATCACAAAAATCGACGCTCAAGTCAGAGGTGGCGAA
ACCCGACAGGACTATAAAGATACCAGGCGTTTCCCCCTGGAAGCTCCCTCGTGCGCTCTCCTGTTCCGAC
CCTGCCGCTTACCGGATACCTGTCCGCCTTTCTCCCTTCGGGAAGCGTGGCGCTTTCTCATAGCTCACGC
TGTAGGTATCTCAGTTCGGTGTAGGTCGTTCGCTCCAAGCTGGGCTGTGTGCACGAACCCCCCGTTCAGC
CCGACCGCTGCGCCTTATCCGGTAACTATCGTCTTGAGTCCAACCCGGTAAGACACGACTTATCGCCACT
GGCAGCAGCCACTGGTAACAGGATTAGCAGAGCGAGGTATGTAGGCGGTGCTACAGAGTTCTTGAAGTGG
TGGCCTAACTACGGCTACACTAGAAGAACAGTATTTGGTATCTGCGCTCTGCTGAAGCCAGTTACCTTCG
GAAAAAGAGTTGGTAGCTCTTGATCCGGCAAACAAACCACCGCTGGTAGCGGTGGTTTTTTTGTTTGCAA
GCAGCAGATTACGCGCAGAAAAAAAGGATCTCAAGAAGATCCTTTGATCTTTTCTACGGGGTCTGACGCT
CAGTGGAACGAAAACTCACGTTAAGGGATTTTGGTCATGAGATTATCAAAAAGGATCTTCACCTAGATCC
TTTTAAATTAAAAATGAAGTTTTAAATCAATCTAAAGTATATATGAGTAAACTTGGTCTGACAGTTACCA
ATGCTTAATCAGTGAGGCACCTATCTCAGCGATCTGTCTATTTCGTTCATCCATAGTTGCCTGACTCCCC
GTCGTGTAGATAACTACGATACGGGAGGGCTTACCATCTGGCCCCAGTGCTGCAATGATACCGCGGCTTC
CACGCTCACCGGCTCCAGATTTATCAGCAATAAACCAGCCAGCCGGAAGGGCCGAGCGCAGAAGTGGTCC
TGCAACTTTATCCGCCTCCATCCAGTCTATTAATTGTTGCCGGGAAGCTAGAGTAAGTAGTTCGCCAGTT
AATAGTTTGCGCAACGTTGTTGCCATTGCTACAGGCATCGTGGTGTCACGCTCGTCGTTTGGTATGGCTT
CATTCAGCTCCGGTTCCCAACGATCAAGGCGAGTTACATGATCCCCCATGTTGTGCAAAAAAGCGGTTAG
CTCCTTCGGTCCTCCGATCGTTGTCAGAAGTAAGTTGGCCGCAGTGTTATCACTCATGGTTATGGCAGCA
CTGCATAATTCTCTTACTGTCATGCCATCCGTAAGATGCTTTTCTGTGACTGGTGAGTACTCAACCAAGT
CATTCTGAGAATAGTGTATGCGGCGACCGAGTTGCTCTTGCCCGGCGTCAATACGGGATAATACCGCGCC
ACATAGCAGAACTTTAAAAGTGCTCATCATTGGAAAACGTTCTTCGGGGCGAAAACTCTCAAGGATCTTA
CCGCTGTTGAGATCCAGTTCGATGTAACCCACTCGTGCACCCAACTGATCTTCAGCATCTTTTACTTTCA
CCAGCGTTTCTGGGTGAGCAAAAACAGGAAGGCAAAATGCCGCAAAAAAGGGAATAAGGGCGACACGGAA
ATGTTGAATACTCATACTCTTCCTTTTTCAATATTATTGAAGCATTTATCAGGGTTATTGTCTCATGAGC
GGATACATATTTGAATGTATTTAGAAAAATAAACAAATAGGGGTTCCGCGCACATTTCCCCGAAAAGTGC
CACCTGACGTCTAAGAAACCATTATTATCATGACATTAACCTATAAAAATAGGCGTATCACGAGGCCCTT
TCGTCTCGCGCGTTTCGGTGATGACGGTGAAAACCTCTGACACATGCAGCTCCCGGAGACGGTCACAGCT
TGTCTGTAAGCGGATGCCGGGAGCAGACAAGCCCGTCAGGGCGCGTCAGCGGGTGTTGGCGGGTGTCGGG
GCTGGCTTAACTATGCGGCATCAGAGCAGATTGTACTGAGAGTGCACCATAAAATTGTAAACGTTAATAT
TTTGTTAAAATTCGCGTTAAATTTTTGTTAAATCAGCTCATTTTTTAACCAATAGACCGAAATCGGCAAA
ATCCCTTATAAATCAAAAGAATAGCCCGAGATAGAGT
[37 nt withheld, positions 8361-8397]
AAAGAACGTGGACTCCAACGTCAAAGG
[81 nt withheld, positions 8425-8505]
